Addgene plasmid #179113: pDY0738 pCAG-NLS-SscINT
Purpose: SscINT expression vector
Depositing lab: Omar Abudayyeh & Jonathan Gootenberg. Depositing organization: Massachusetts Institute of Technology. Publication: Drag-and-drop genome insertion of large sequences without double-strand DNA cleavage using CRISPR-directed integrases. Yarnall MTN, Ioannidi EI, Schmitt-Ulms C, Krajeski RN, Lim J, Villiger L, Zhou W, Jiang K, Garushyants SK, Roberts N, Zhang L, Vakulskas CA, Walker JA 2nd, Kadina AP, Zepeda AE, Holden K, Ma H, Xie J, Gao G, Foquet L, Bial G, Donnelly SK, Miyata Y, Radiloff DR, Henderson JM, Ujita A, Abudayyeh OO, Gootenberg JS. Nat Biotechnol. 2022 Nov 24. doi: 10.1038/s41587-022-01527-4. PubMed 36424489.
Backbone
  Vector backbone: pCMV
  Vector type: CRISPR
Growth in bacteria
  Bacterial resistance: Ampicillin, 100 μg/mL
  Growth temperature: 37°C
  Growth strain: NEB Stable
  Copy number: Unknown
Gene/Insert
  Gene/Insert name: pCAG-NLS-SscINT
Terms and licenses: Academic/Nonprofit Terms; Industry Terms: Not Available to Industry
Depositor comments: Please visit https://doi.org/10.1101/2021.11.01.466786 for bioRxiv preprint.
How to cite: pDY0738 pCAG-NLS-SscINT was a gift from Omar Abudayyeh & Jonathan Gootenberg (Addgene plasmid # 179113 ; http://n2t.net/addgene:179113 ; RRID:Addgene_179113)
