[The description below was written by a language model from this plasmid's Addgene catalogue record and pLannotate feature annotations shown in this document.]
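Description:
pDY0738 pCAG-NLS-SscINT is a 6,278 nt mammalian expression plasmid for producing the integrase designated SscINT carrying a nuclear localization signal. The catalogue lists the backbone as pCMV and the vector type as CRISPR, and the associated work concerns CRISPR-directed integrases for inserting large DNA sequences into genomes without double-strand cleavage. The record does not state the organism from which SscINT derives or its recognition sites. In bacteria the plasmid is maintained through a high-copy ColE1/pUC-type origin and selected with ampicillin via the AmpR β-lactamase gene and its own promoter. An f1 origin is also present, along with cloning-vector remnants (CAP site, lac promoter and operator, and fragments of lacZα, lacI and the SV40 promoter) that play no evident role in the payload.

The expression cassette matches the CAG arrangement named in the title: the CMV immediate-early enhancer, the chicken β-actin promoter and a chimeric chicken β-actin/rabbit β-globin intron together drive strong, broadly active transcription in mammalian cells. A T7 promoter sits just downstream of the intron, which could allow in vitro transcription of the insert. The automated annotation leaves an unannotated stretch of about 1.5 kb between the T7 promoter and the bGH polyadenylation signal. This position is where the NLS-SscINT coding sequence would be expected, but the feature table does not annotate it, nor any tags. No mammalian selection marker or reporter is annotated, which is consistent with transient transfection. The stated purpose is simply SscINT expression, presumably to supply integrase activity in cells alongside other components of an integrase-based insertion system.
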