Features (pLannotate 1.2.2; 15 found; start..end, strand, type, name):
     16..37      +  protein_bind   CAP binding site: CAP binding activates transcription in the presence of cAMP. E. coli catabolite activator protein
     52..82      +  promoter       lac promoter: promoter for the E. coli lac operon
     90..106     +  protein_bind   lac operator: The lac repressor binds to the lac operator to inhibit transcription in E. coli. This inhibition can be relieved by adding lactose or isopropyl-β-D-thiogalactopyranoside (IPTG). lac repressor encoded by lacI
    150..529     +  enhancer       CMV enhancer: human cytomegalovirus immediate early enhancer
    531..808     +  promoter       chicken β-actin promoter: No description available
    809..1825    +  intron         chimeric intron: chimera between introns from chicken β-actin and rabbit β-globin
   1838..1856    +  promoter       T7 promoter: promoter for bacteriophage T7 RNA polymerase
   3347..3571    +  polyA_signal   bGH poly(A) signal: bovine growth hormone polyadenylation signal
   3575..3596    +  promoter       SV40 promoter (fragment): SV40 enhancer and early promoter
   3642..3796    +  CDS            lacZα (fragment): LacZα fragment of β-galactosidase; lacZ fragment
   3827..4255    -  rep_origin     f1 ori (sequence partly withheld): f1 bacteriophage origin of replication; arrow indicates direction of (+) strand synthesis
   4282..4386    +  promoter       AmpR promoter: bla
   4387..5247    +  CDS            AmpR: β-lactamase; bla; confers resistance to ampicillin, carbenicillin, and related antibiotics
   5418..6006    +  rep_origin     ori: high-copy-number ColE1/pMB1/pBR322/pUC origin of replication
   6189..3       +  CDS            lacI (fragment) (across the origin): lac repressor; lacI; The lac repressor binds to the lac operator to inhibit transcription in E. coli. This inhibition can be relieved by adding lactose or isopropyl-β-D-thiogalactopyranoside (IPTG).
>Addgene plasmid #179113 | pDY0738 pCAG-NLS-SscINT | addgene full sequence | sequence record 351765 | Addgene NGS Result
TGAGCGCAACGCAATTAATGTGAGTTAGCTCACTCATTAGGCACCCCAGGCTTTACACTTTATGCTTCCG
GCTCGTATGTTGTGTGGAATTGTGAGCGGATAACAATTTCACACAGGAAACAGCTATGACCATGAGGCGC
GCCGGATTCGACATTGATTATTGACTAGTTATTAATAGTAATCAATTACGGGGTCATTAGTTCATAGCCC
ATATATGGAGTTCCGCGTTACATAACTTACGGTAAATGGCCCGCCTGGCTGACCGCCCAACGACCCCCGC
CCATTGACGTCAATAATGACGTATGTTCCCATAGTAACGCCAATAGGGACTTTCCATTGACGTCAATGGG
TGGAGTATTTACGGTAAACTGCCCACTTGGCAGTACATCAAGTGTATCATATGCCAAGTACGCCCCCTAT
TGACGTCAATGACGGTAAATGGCCCGCCTGGCATTATGCCCAGTACATGACCTTATGGGACTTTCCTACT
TGGCAGTACATCTACGTATTAGTCATCGCTATTACCATGGTCGAGGTGAGCCCCACGTTCTGCTTCACTC
TCCCCATCTCCCCCCCCTCCCCACCCCCAATTTTGTATTTATTTATTTTTTAATTATTTTGTGCAGCGAT
GGGGGCGGGGGGGGGGGGGGGGCGCGCGCCRGGSGGGGSGGGGSGGGGSGRGGGGSGGGGSGGGGCGAGG
CGGAGAGGTGCGGCGGCAGCCAATCAGAGCGGCGCGCTCCGAAAGTTTCCTTTTATGGCGAGGCGGCGGC
GGCGGCGGCCCTATAAAAAGCGAAGCGCGCGGCGGGCGGGAGTCGCTGCGCGCTGCCTTCGCCCCGTGCC
CCGCTCCGCCGCCGCCTCGCGCCGCCCGCCCCGGCTCTGACTGACCGCGTTACTCCCACAGGTGAGCGGG
CGGGACGGCCCTTCTCCTCCGGGCTGTAATTAGCGCTTGGTTTAATGACGGCTTGTTTCTTTTCTGTGGC
TGCGTGAAAGCCTTGAGGGGCTCCGGGAGGGCCCTTTGTGCGGGGGGAGCGGCTCGGGGGGTGCGTGCGT
GTGTGTGTGCGTGGGGAGCGCCGCGTGCGGCTCCGCGCTGCCCGGCGGCTGTGAGCGCTGCGGGCGCGGC
GCGGGGCTTTGTGCGCTCCGCAGTGTGCGCGAGGGGAGCGCGGCCGGGGGCGGTGCCCCGCGGTGCGGGG
GGGGCTGCGAGGGGAACAAAGGCTGCGTGCGGGGTGTGTGCGTGGGGGGGTGAGCAGGGGGTGTGGGCGC
GTCGGTCGGGCTGCAACCCCCCCTGCACCCCCCTCCCCGAGTTGCTGAGCACGGCCCGGCTTCGGGTGCG
GGGCTCCGTACGGGGCGTGGCGCGGGGCTCGCCGTGCCGGGCGGGGGGTGGCGGCAGGTGGGGGTGCCGG
GCGGGGCGGGGCCGCCTCGGGCCGGGGAGGGCTCGGGGGAGGGGCGCGGCGGCCCCCGGAGCGCCGGCGG
CTGTCGAGGCGCGGCGAGCCGCAGCCATTGCCTTTTATGGTAATCGTGCGAGAGGGCGCAGGGACTTCCT
TTGTCCCAAATCTGTGCGGAGCCGAAATCTGGGAGGCGCCGCCGCACCCCCTCTAGCGGGCGCGGGGCGA
AGCGGTGCGGCGCCGGCAGGAAGGAAATGGGCGGGGAGGGCCTTCGTGCGTCGCCGCGCCGCCGTCCCCT
TCTCCCTCTCCAGCCTCGGGGCTGTCCGCGGGGGGACGGCTGCCTTCGGGGGGGACGGGGCAGGGCGGGG
TTCGGCTTCTGGCGTGTGACCGGCGGCTCTAGAGCCTCTGCTAACCATGTTCATGCCTTCTTCTTTTTCC
TACAGATCCTTAATTAATAATACGACTCACTATAGGGGGTCGACCCGCCACCATGAATGAGAAGAACCTT
GAGATAGGGGCTGCATACATTCGGGTCAGCACCGACGACCAGACTGAACTGTCTCCCGATGCTCAGCTGC
GGGTAATCCTTGAGGCGGCCAAGAAAGACGGGATTATAATTCCTCAGGAGTTCGTGTTCATGGAGGACAG
AGGCCGTTCCGGCCGCCGGGCTGATAACAGACCTGAGTTCCAGAGGATGATTTCCACCGCTCGACAGAAT
CCTTCTCCATTCAGGTATTTATACCTTTGGAAGTTCAGTCGGTTCGCAAGAAATCAGGAGGAATCAGCTT
TCTACAAGGGAATTCTGCGGAAAAAGTGCGGCGTGACGATCAAATCTGTTAGTGAGCCCATTATGGAGGG
CATGTTCGGGCGCTTGGTAGAAATGATCATCGAATGGTCTGATGAATTCTACAGCGTTAACCTCAGCGGT
GAAGTCCTCAGGGGAATGACGCAAAAGGCATTAGAGCATGGATACCAGTTAACCCCCTGCCTGGGCTACG
ATGCTGTGGGACATGGAAGACCGTACGTCATCAACGAGGAGCAGTATCAGATTGTTGAATTTATCCACCG
CAGCTTTTTCGATGGTAAGGATATGACGTGGATTGCTAGGGAAGCTAACAGAAGGGGATATCACACTCGC
AGGGGGAATCCATTCGATACCAGGGCAGTGAGAATCATCCTGACCAATTCTTTCTATGTGGGACTCGTGA
AATGGAACGACGTAACATTTCAAGGCACACATGAGTGCCGGGAAAGCGTGACTTCTGTATTCTCCGCGAA
TCAGGAAAGGCTGAATCGTATTCACCGACCAAGGGGGCGGCGACAGGCCTCTTCCTGTAAACACTGGCTG
AGCGGCCTCCTGAAGTGCTCAATATGCGGAGCTAGTCTGGGCTACAACCAGACCAAAGACCTGACAAAGC
GAGGTCATGCTTTCCAGTGCTGGAAGTACACCAAAGGAATTCATCCTGGCTCTTGCAGCGTATCCTCTCT
CAAAGCAGAGGCGGCCGTTCTGGAGTCCCTGCAAATGATATTGGAAACTGGAGAGGTCGAGTATACCTAC
GAACAGCGCGAGAAGCACCTGGATGATAACAAACTCACCCTCATCCAGAAGTCCTTGGAACGACTTGACA
CCAAAGAGCTGCGAATTCGAGAGGCTTACGAGTCTGGAATAGATACCTTGGATGAGTTCAAGACAAATAA
GGCACGACTGCAGCGAGAGCGTGATCAACTCATGGAAGAGCTTGAAGAATTGCACTCTCAAGAGGAGCCA
GAGGATGTCCCCGGCAAGGAGATCTTAATCGAACGTATTCAAAATGTATACGATTTGCTGCAATCCCCAG
ATGTCGATAATGATGATAAAGGCAACGCCGTGCGGTCAATTATCAAGAAGATAGTGTATATTAAGGAATC
TAAAACTTTCTGTTTTTATTATTATGTGTGAGTCAGAGCTCGCTGATCAGCCTCGACTGTGCCTTCTAGT
TGCCAGCCATCTGTTGTTTGCCCCTCCCCCGTGCCTTCCTTGACCCTGGAAGGTGCCACTCCCACTGTCC
TTTCCTAATAAAATGAGGAAATTGCATCGCATTGTCTGAGTAGGTGTCATTCTATTCTGGGGGGTGGGGT
GGGGCAGGACAGCAAGGGGGAGGATTGGGAAGACAATAGCAGGCATGCTGGGGATGCGGTGGGCTCTATG
GCTTCTGAGGCGGAAAGAACCAGCTGGGGCTCGAGATCCACTAGTTCTAGCCTCGAGGCTAGAGCGGCCG
CCACTGGCCGTCGTTTTACAACGTCGTGACTGGGAAAACCCTGGCGTTACCCAACTTAATCGCCTTGCAG
CACATCCCCCTTTCGCCAGCTGGCGTAATAGCGAAGAGGCCCGCACCGATCGCCCTTCCCAACAGTTGCG
CAGCCTGAATGGCGAATGGAAATTGTAAGCGTTAATATTTTGTTAAAATTCGCGTTAAATTTTTGTTAAA
TCAGCTCATTTTTTAACCAATAGGCCGAAATCGGCAAAATCCCTTATAAATCAAAAGAATAGACCGAGAT
AGGGT
[37 nt withheld, positions 3926-3962]
AAAGAACGTGGACTCCAACGTCAAAGG
[49 nt withheld, positions 3990-4038]
T
[91 nt withheld, positions 4040-4130]
G
[124 nt withheld, positions 4132-4255]
CAGGTGGCACTTTTCGGGGAAATGTGCGCGGAACCCCTATTTGTTTATTTTTCTAAATACATTCAAATAT
GTATCCGCTCATGAGACAATAACCCTGATAAATGCTTCAATAATATTGAAAAAGGAAGAGTATGAGTATT
CAACATTTCCGTGTCGCCCTTATTCCCTTTTTTGCGGCATTTTGCCTTCCTGTTTTTGCTCACCCAGAAA
CGCTGGTGAAAGTAAAAGATGCTGAAGATCAGTTGGGTGCACGAGTGGGTTACATCGAACTGGATCTCAA
CAGCGGTAAGATCCTTGAGAGTTTTCGCCCCGAAGAACGTTTTCCAATGATGAGCACTTTTAAAGTTCTG
CTATGTGGCGCGGTATTATCCCGTATTGACGCCGGGCAAGAGCAACTCGGTCGCCGCATACACTATTCTC
AGAATGACTTGGTTGAGTACTCACCAGTCACAGAAAAGCATCTTACGGATGGCATGACAGTAAGAGAATT
ATGCAGTGCTGCCATAACCATGAGTGATAACACTGCGGCCAACTTACTTCTGACAACGATCGGAGGACCG
AAGGAGCTAACCGCTTTTTTGCACAACATGGGGGATCATGTAACTCGCCTTGATCGTTGGGAACCGGAGC
TGAATGAAGCCATACCAAACGACGAGCGTGACACCACGATGCCTGTAGCAATGGCAACAACGTTGCGCAA
ACTATTAACTGGCGAACTACTTACTCTAGCTTCCCGGCAACAATTAATAGACTGGATGGAGGCGGATAAA
GTTGCAGGACCACTTCTGCGCTCGGCCCTTCCGGCTGGCTGGTTTATTGCTGATAAATCTGGAGCCGGTG
AGCGTGGGTCTCGCGGTATCATTGCAGCACTGGGGCCAGATGGTAAGCCCTCCCGTATCGTAGTTATCTA
CACGACGGGGAGTCAGGCAACTATGGATGAACGAAATAGACAGATCGCTGAGATAGGTGCCTCACTGATT
AAGCATTGGTAACTGTCAGACCAAGTTTACTCATATATACTTTAGATTGATTTAAAACTTCATTTTTAAT
TTAAAAGGATCTAGGTGAAGATCCTTTTTGATAATCTCATGACCAAAATCCCTTAACGTGAGTTTTCGTT
CCACTGAGCGTCAGACCCCGTAGAAAAGATCAAAGGATCTTCTTGAGATCCTTTTTTTCTGCGCGTAATC
TGCTGCTTGCAAACAAAAAAACCACCGCTACCAGCGGTGGTTTGTTTGCCGGATCAAGAGCTACCAACTC
TTTTTCCGAAGGTAACTGGCTTCAGCAGAGCGCAGATACCAAATACTGTTCTTCTAGTGTAGCCGTAGTT
AGGCCACCACTTCAAGAACTCTGTAGCACCGCCTACATACCTCGCTCTGCTAATCCTGTTACCAGTGGCT
GCTGCCAGTGGCGATAAGTCGTGTCTTACCGGGTTGGACTCAAGACGATAGTTACCGGATAAGGCGCAGC
GGTCGGGCTGAACGGGGGGTTCGTGCACACAGCCCAGCTTGGAGCGAACGACCTACACCGAACTGAGATA
CCTACAGCGTGAGCTATGAGAAAGCGCCACGCTTCCCGAAGGGAGAAAGGCGGACAGGTATCCGGTAAGC
GGCAGGGTCGGAACAGGAGAGCGCACGAGGGAGCTTCCAGGGGGAAACGCCTGGTATCTTTATAGTCCTG
TCGGGTTTCGCCACCTCTGACTTGAGCGTCGATTTTTGTGATGCTCGTCAGGGGGGCGGAGCCTATGGAA
AAACGCCAGCAACGCGGCCTTTTTACGGTTCCTGGCCTTTTGCTGGCCTTTTGCTCACATGTTCTTTCCT
GCGTTATCCCCTGATTCTGTGGATAACCGTATTACCGCCTTTGAGTGAGCTGATACCGCTCGCCGCAGCC
GAACGACCGAGCGCAGCGAGTCAGTGAGCGAGGAAGCGGAAGAGCGCCCAATACGCAAACCGCCTCTCCC
CGCGCGTTGGCCGATTCATTAATGCAGCTGGCACGACAGGTTTCCCGACTGGAAAGCGGGCAG
